LOCUS       Exported 7935 bp ds-DNA circular SYN 12-MAY-2021
DEFINITION  Double floxed Gq-coupled hM3D-IRES-mCitrine under the control of
            human synapsin promoter.
ACCESSION   .
VERSION     .
KEYWORDS    pAAV-hSyn-DIO-HA-hM3D(Gq)-IRES-mCitrine
SOURCE      synthetic DNA construct
  ORGANISM  synthetic DNA construct
REFERENCE   1 (bases 1 to 7935)
  AUTHORS   Bryan Roth
  TITLE     Roth lab DREADDs
  JOURNAL   Unpublished
REFERENCE   2 (bases 1 to 7935)
  AUTHORS   .
  TITLE     Direct Submission
  JOURNAL   Exported May 12, 2021 from SnapGene Server 1.1.58
            http://www.snapgene.com
FEATURES             Location/Qualifiers
     source          1..7935
                     /organism="synthetic DNA construct"
                     /mol_type="other DNA"
     repeat_region   7..136
                     /label=AAV2 ITR (alternate)
                     /note="Functional equivalent of wild-type AAV2 ITR"
     promoter        181..628
                     /label=hSyn promoter
                     /note="human synapsin I promoter; confers neuron-specific
                     expression (Kugler et al., 2003)"
     protein_bind    666..699
                     /label=lox2272
                     /bound_moiety="Cre recombinase"
                     /note="Cre-mediated recombination occurs in the 8-bp core
                     sequence (GGATACTT). lox2272 sites are compatible with each
                     other, but incompatible with loxP or loxN sites (Lee and
                     Saito, 1988)."
     protein_bind    750..783
                     /label=loxP
                     /bound_moiety="Cre recombinase"
                     /note="Cre-mediated recombination occurs in the 8-bp core
                     sequence (GCATACAT)."
     CDS             complement(798..1514)
                     /codon_start=1
                     /product="enhanced variant of YFP (Heikal et al., 2001)"
                     /label=Citrine
                     /note="mammalian codon-optimized"
                     /translation="MVSKGEELFTGVVPILVELDGDVNGHKFSVSGEGEGDATYGKLTL
                     KFICTTGKLPVPWPTLVTTFGYGLMCFARYPDHMKQHDFFKSAMPEGYVQERTIFFKDD
                     GNYKTRAEVKFEGDTLVNRIELKGIDFKEDGNILGHKLEYNYNSHNVYIMADKQKNGIK
                     VNFKIRHNIEDGSVQLADHYQQNTPIGDGPVLLPDNHYLSYQSKLSKDPNEKRDHMVLL
                     EFVTAAGITLGMDELYK"
     primer_bind     complement(840..861)
                     /label=EGFP-C
                     /note="EGFP, forward primer"
     primer_bind     1189..1208
                     /label=EXFP-R
                     /note="For distinguishing EGFP variants, reverse primer"
     primer_bind     1448..1469
                     /label=EGFP-N
                     /note="EGFP, reverse primer"
     regulatory      1511..1520
                     /regulatory_class="other"
                     /note="vertebrate consensus sequence for strong initiation
                     of translation (Kozak, 1987)"
     misc_feature    1521..2094
                     /label=IRES
                     /note="internal ribosome entry site (IRES) of the
                     encephalomyocarditis virus (EMCV)"
     primer_bind     complement(1681..1700)
                     /label=IRES-F
                     /note="IRES internal ribosome entry site, forward primer"
     primer_bind     1910..1927
                     /label=IRES reverse
                     /note="IRES internal ribosome entry site, reverse primer.
                     Also called pCDH-rev"
     CDS             complement(3880..3906)
                     /codon_start=1
                     /product="HA (human influenza hemagglutinin) epitope tag"
                     /label=HA
                     /translation="YPYDVPDYA"
     protein_bind    complement(3920..3953)
                     /label=lox2272
                     /bound_moiety="Cre recombinase"
                     /note="Cre-mediated recombination occurs in the 8-bp core
                     sequence (GGATACTT). lox2272 sites are compatible with each
                     other, but incompatible with loxP or loxN sites (Lee and
                     Saito, 1988)."
     protein_bind    complement(4004..4037)
                     /label=loxP
                     /bound_moiety="Cre recombinase"
                     /note="Cre-mediated recombination occurs in the 8-bp core
                     sequence (GCATACAT)."
     misc_feature    4062..4650
                     /label=WPRE
                     /note="woodchuck hepatitis virus posttranscriptional
                     regulatory element"
     primer_bind     complement(4115..4135)
                     /label=WPRE-R
                     /note="WPRE, reverse primer"
     CDS             complement(4533..4544)
                     /codon_start=1
                     /product="Factor Xa recognition and cleavage site"
                     /label=Factor Xa site
                     /translation="IEGR"
     polyA_signal    4682..5158
                     /label=hGH poly(A) signal
                     /note="human growth hormone polyadenylation signal"
     primer_bind     complement(4881..4900)
                     /label=hGH-PA-R
                     /note="Human growth hormone terminator, reverse primer"
     repeat_region   5198..5338
                     /label=AAV2 ITR
                     /note="inverted terminal repeat of adeno-associated virus
                     serotype 2"
     repeat_region   5198..5327
                     /label=AAV2 ITR
     rep_origin      5413..5868
                     /direction=RIGHT
                     /label=f1 ori
                     /note="f1 bacteriophage origin of replication; arrow
                     indicates direction of (+) strand synthesis"
     primer_bind     complement(5500..5519)
                     /label=F1ori-R
                     /note="F1 origin, reverse primer"
     primer_bind     5710..5731
                     /label=F1ori-F
                     /note="F1 origin, forward primer"
     primer_bind     complement(5885..5904)
                     /label=pRS-marker
                     /note="pRS vectors, use to sequence yeast selectable
                     marker"
     primer_bind     6004..6026
                     /label=pGEX 3'
                     /note="pGEX vectors, reverse primer"
     primer_bind     complement(6064..6082)
                     /label=pBRforEco
                     /note="pBR322 vectors, upsteam of EcoRI site, forward
                     primer"
     promoter        6150..6254
                     /gene="bla"
                     /label=AmpR promoter
     CDS             6255..7115
                     /codon_start=1
                     /gene="bla"
                     /product="beta-lactamase"
                     /label=AmpR
                     /note="confers resistance to ampicillin, carbenicillin, and
                     related antibiotics"
                     /translation="MSIQHFRVALIPFFAAFCLPVFAHPETLVKVKDAEDQLGARVGYI
                     ELDLNSGKILESFRPEERFPMMSTFKVLLCGAVLSRIDAGQEQLGRRIHYSQNDLVEYS
                     PVTEKHLTDGMTVRELCSAAITMSDNTAANLLLTTIGGPKELTAFLHNMGDHVTRLDRW
                     EPELNEAIPNDERDTTMPVAMATTLRKLLTGELLTLASRQQLIDWMEADKVAGPLLRSA
                     LPAGWFIADKSGAGERGSRGIIAALGPDGKPSRIVVIYTTGSQATMDERNRQIAEIGAS
                     LIKHW"
     primer_bind     complement(6473..6492)
                     /label=Amp-R
                     /note="Ampicillin resistance gene, reverse primer"
     rep_origin      7286..7874
                     /direction=RIGHT
                     /label=ori
                     /note="high-copy-number ColE1/pMB1/pBR322/pUC origin of
                     replication"
     primer_bind     7775..7794
                     /label=pBR322ori-F
                     /note="pBR322 origin, forward primer"
ORIGIN
        1 cnsnsscctg caggcagctg cgcgctcgct cgctcactga ggccgcccgg gcgtcgggcg
       61 acctttggtc gcccggcctc agtgagcgag cgagcgcgca gagagggagt ggccaactcc
      121 atcactaggg gttcctgcgg ccgcacgcgt gtgtctagac tgcagagggc cctgcgtatg
      181 agtgcaagtg ggttttagga ccaggatgag gcggggtggg ggtgcctacc tgacgaccga
      241 ccccgaccca ctggacaagc acccaacccc cattccccaa attgcgcatc ccctatcaga
      301 gagggggagg ggaaacagga tgcggcgagg cgcgtgcgca ctgccagctt cagcaccgcg
      361 gacagtgcct tcgcccccgc ctggcggcgc gcgccaccgc cgcctcagca ctgaaggcgc
      421 gctgacgtca ctcgccggtc ccccgcaaac tccccttccc ggccaccttg gtcgcgtccg
      481 cgccgccgcc ggcccagccg gaccgcacca cgcgaggcgc gagatagggg ggcacgggcg
      541 cgaccatctg cgctgcggcg ccggcgactc agcgctgcct cagtctgcgg tgggcagcgg
      601 aggagtcgtg tcgtgcctga gagcgcagtc gagaaggtac cggatcctct agagtcgact
      661 ccggaataac ttcgtatagg atactttata cgaagttatg cagaatggta gctggattgt
      721 agctgctatt agcaatatga aacctcttaa taacttcgta tagcatacat tatacgaagt
      781 tatggcgcgc cctatcactt gtacagctcg tccatgccga gagtgatccc ggcggcggtc
      841 acgaactcca gcaggaccat gtgatcgcgc ttctcgttgg ggtctttgct cagtttggac
      901 tggtagctca ggtagtggtt gtcgggcagc agcacggggc cgtcgccgat gggggtgttc
      961 tgctggtagt ggtcggcgag ctgcacgctg ccgtcctcga tgttgtggcg gatcttgaag
     1021 ttcaccttga tgccgttctt ctgcttgtcg gccatgatat agacgttgtg gctgttgtag
     1081 ttgtactcca gcttgtgccc caggatgttg ccgtcctcct tgaagtcgat gcccttcagc
     1141 tcgatgcggt tcaccagggt gtcgccctcg aacttcacct cggcgcgggt cttgtagttg
     1201 ccgtcgtcct tgaagaagat ggtgcgctcc tggacgtagc cttcgggcat ggcggacttg
     1261 aagaagtcgt gctgcttcat gtggtcgggg tagcgggcga agcacatcag gccgtagccg
     1321 aaggtggtca cgagggtggg ccagggcacg ggcagcttgc cggtggtgca gatgaacttc
     1381 agggtcagct tgccgtaggt ggcatcgccc tcgccctcgc cggacacgct gaacttgtgg
     1441 ccgtttacgt cgccgtccag ctcgaccagg atgggcacca ccccggtgaa cagctcctcg
     1501 cccttgctca ccatggtggc ttatcatcgt gtttttcaaa ggaaaaccac gtccccgtgg
     1561 ttcggggggc ctagacgttt ttttaacctc gactaaacac atgtaaagca tgtgcaccga
     1621 ggccccagat cagatcccat acaatggggt accttctggg catccttcag ccccttgttg
     1681 aatacgcttg aggagagcca tttgactctt tccacaacta tccaactcac aacgtggcac
     1741 tggggttgtg ccgcctttgc aggtgtatct tatacacgtg gcttttggcc gcagaggcac
     1801 ctgtcgccag gtggggggtt ccgctgcctg caaagggtcg ctacagacgt tgtttgtctt
     1861 caagaagctt ccagaggaac tgcttccttc acgacattca acagaccttg cattcctttg
     1921 gcgagagggg aaagacccct aggaatgctc gtcaagaaga cagggccagg tttccgggcc
     1981 ctcacattgc caaaagacgg caatatggtg gaaaataaca tatagacaaa cgcacaccgg
     2041 ccttattcca agcggcttcg gccagtaacg ttaggggggg gggagggaga ggggcgatat
     2101 cgcggccgcc tacaaggcct gctcgggtgc gcgcttgtga aaaatgaccg actgtctctg
     2161 ctggtactgc tgcttgcgcc tctttttttt gtcacactgg cacagcagca gcatcttgaa
     2221 agtggttctg aatgttttgt tgcacagagc atagcacacg gggttcacgg tgctgttgat
     2281 gtagcacagc cagtagccca gattccaaaa ggttttgggt atgcagctgt cacaaaaggt
     2341 gttcaccaga accatgatgt tgtatggggt ccaagtgatg atgaaggcaa gcaagatcgc
     2401 actgagggtc tgggccgctt tcttctcctt gaccagggac atccttttcc gcttagtgat
     2461 ctgacttctg gtcttcagag caaacctctt ggccagagtg gcttccttga aggacagagg
     2521 tagagtggcc gtgctcttac ccactgagga gttgacgtca gaagtcttag ctgtgtccac
     2581 ggctgactct agctggatgg gaagcttgga gaagcttttt ggaaaactgc ctccatcgtc
     2641 cacgctcttc tgggcctgca gcttgtcggc tttcctctcc aagtccacca tccccagctc
     2701 ctcctcaggc acctgcaggt tgtccgatga gggtaacttg gtggagttga ggatggtgct
     2761 gtgacccgga agcttgagca cgatggagta gatggctctc gtctcggagc caatgtcctc
     2821 ctcgtcggag gaggcggagt tctccaggga ggcagcagca tcattgttgt tccaactgtc
     2881 actgctgctg tggtcttggt ccatctgctc ggagctgggt ttccagctct tggttgtgaa
     2941 ccagaagtgg cagcggccat acttcctcct gttggagcgt ttcatgcttt gctgttgaag
     3001 ttcgtaactg ctgcagcttc gagaactgcc cgtggggtgg acaaagtttt ctgtctctgc
     3061 ctctgtccca gaggcttgca ggccagcaag ctctttggta cgcttttcag tttccttata
     3121 gatcctccag tataaaatag tcataatggt gacaggcata taaaaaccag cgatggctgt
     3181 gccaaaagta atggtgggct cactgaggaa ctgaatgaag cactctcccg gaggcacagt
     3241 tctctttcca acaaagtatt gccagaacaa gatggcagga gcccaaagga caaaggagat
     3301 gacccaagcc agaccgatca tcacaccggc tctctttgtt gttcgtttgg ctcggtacgt
     3361 gagcggcctc gtgatggaaa agtatctgtc aaagctgatg accagaagat tcataacaga
     3421 ggcattgctg gctacgcagt caatggcaag ccagaggtca caggccaagt tccctaaggc
     3481 ccatcgattc atgatgatgt aggtcgtaaa cagattcatt gaaatgaccc cgataatcag
     3541 atcggcacag gccaggctta agaggaagta gttgttgacc gtcttcagct gcttgttgac
     3601 cttaaatgac acaattacca ggatgttgcc gatgatggtc accaaggcca ggatgcccgt
     3661 taagaaagcg atgaagacca cttgccagac ggtatgacct cccagagggt catcggtggt
     3721 accgtctgga gaggagaaat tgccagctgc tcgagaaaca ttgtagctgc cgaaatgagt
     3781 gacggttccc gggggcagcc ctgcatcgga ggggctgtgt atccaggagg agctgatgtt
     3841 tggaaacaaa ggcgaggttg tactgttatt gtgcaaggta gcgtaatctg gaacatcgta
     3901 tgggtacatg gtggctagca taacttcgta taaagtatcc tatacgaagt tatttgcctt
     3961 aacccagaaa ttatcactgt tattctttag aatggtgcaa agaataactt cgtataatgt
     4021 atgctatacg aagttatgaa ttcgatatca agcttatcga taatcaacct ctggattaca
     4081 aaatttgtga aagattgact ggtattctta actatgttgc tccttttacg ctatgtggat
     4141 acgctgcttt aatgcctttg tatcatgcta ttgcttcccg tatggctttc attttctcct
     4201 ccttgtataa atcctggttg ctgtctcttt atgaggagtt gtggcccgtt gtcaggcaac
     4261 gtggcgtggt gtgcactgtg tttgctgacg caacccccac tggttggggc attgccacca
     4321 cctgtcagct cctttccggg actttcgctt tccccctccc tattgccacg gcggaactca
     4381 tcgccgcctg ccttgcccgc tgctggacag gggctcggct gttgggcact gacaattccg
     4441 tggtgttgtc ggggaaatca tcgtcctttc cttggctgct cgcctatgtt gccacctgga
     4501 ttctgcgcgg gacgtccttc tgctacgtcc cttcggccct caatccagcg gaccttcctt
     4561 cccgcggcct gctgccggct ctgcggcctc ttccgcgtct tcgccttcgc cctcagacga
     4621 gtcggatctc cctttgggcc gcctccccgc atcgataccg agcgctgctc gagagatcta
     4681 cgggtggcat ccctgtgacc cctccccagt gcctctcctg gccctggaag ttgccactcc
     4741 agtgcccacc agccttgtcc taataaaatt aagttgcatc attttgtctg actaggtgtc
     4801 cttctataat attatggggt ggaggggggt ggtatggagc aaggggcaag ttgggaagac
     4861 aacctgtagg gcctgcgggg tctattggga accaagctgg agtgcagtgg cacaatcttg
     4921 gctcactgca atctccgcct cctgggttca agcgattctc ctgcctcagc ctcccgagtt
     4981 gttgggattc caggcatgca tgaccaggct cagctaattt ttgttttttt ggtagagacg
     5041 gggtttcacc atattggcca ggctggtctc caactcctaa tctcaggtga tctacccacc
     5101 ttggcctccc aaattgctgg gattacaggc gtgaaccact gctcccttcc ctgtccttct
     5161 gattttgtag gtaaccacgt gcggaccgag cggccgcagg aacccctagt gatggagttg
     5221 gccactccct ctctgcgcgc tcgctcgctc actgaggccg ggcgaccaaa ggtcgcccga
     5281 cgcccgggct ttgcccgggc ggcctcagtg agcgagcgag cgcgcagctg cctgcagggg
     5341 cgcctgatgc ggtattttct ccttacgcat ctgtgcggta tttcacaccg catannnnnn
     5401 nnnnnnnnnn nnnnnnnnnn nnnnnnnnnn nnnnnnnnnn nnnnnnnnnn nnnnnnnnnn
     5461 nnnnnnnnnn nnnnnnnnnn nnnnnnnnnt nnnnnnnnnn nnnnnnnnnn nnnnnnnnnn
     5521 nnnnnnnnnn nnnnnncnnn nnnnnnnnnn nnnnnnnnnn nnnnnnnnnn nnnnnnnnnn
     5581 nnnnnnnnnn nnnnnnnnnn nnnnnnnnnn nnnnnnnnnn nnnnnnnnnn nnnnnnnnnn
     5641 nnnnnnnnnn nnnnnnnnnn nnnnnnnnnn nnnnnnnncc tttgacgttg gagtccacgt
     5701 tctttaatag tggactcttg ttccaaactg gaacaacact caactctatc tcgggctatt
     5761 cttttgattt ataagggatt ttgccgattt cggtctattg gttaaaaaat gagctgattt
     5821 aacaaaaatt taacgcgaat tttaacaaaa tattaacgtt tacaatttta tggtgcactc
     5881 tcagtacaat ctgctctgat gccgcatagt taagccagcc ccgacacccg ccaacacccg
     5941 ctgacgcgcc ctgacgggct tgtctgctcc cggcatccgc ttacagacaa gctgtgaccg
     6001 tctccgggag ctgcatgtgt cagaggtttt caccgtcatc accgaaacgc gcgagacgaa
     6061 agggcctcgt gatacgccta tttttatagg ttaatgtcat gataataatg gtttcttaga
     6121 cgtcaggtgg cacttttcgg ggaaatgtgc gcggaacccc tatttgttta tttttctaaa
     6181 tacattcaaa tatgtatccg ctcatgagac aataaccctg ataaatgctt caataatatt
     6241 gaaaaaggaa gagtatgagt attcaacatt tccgtgtcgc ccttattccc ttttttgcgg
     6301 cattttgcct tcctgttttt gctcacccag aaacgctggt gaaagtaaaa gatgctgaag
     6361 atcagttggg tgcacgagtg ggttacatcg aactggatct caacagcggt aagatccttg
     6421 agagttttcg ccccgaagaa cgttttccaa tgatgagcac ttttaaagtt ctgctatgtg
     6481 gcgcggtatt atcccgtatt gacgccgggc aagagcaact cggtcgccgc atacactatt
     6541 ctcagaatga cttggttgag tactcaccag tcacagaaaa gcatcttacg gatggcatga
     6601 cagtaagaga attatgcagt gctgccataa ccatgagtga taacactgcg gccaacttac
     6661 ttctgacaac gatcggagga ccgaaggagc taaccgcttt tttgcacaac atgggggatc
     6721 atgtaactcg ccttgatcgt tgggaaccgg agctgaatga agccatacca aacgacgagc
     6781 gtgacaccac gatgcctgta gcaatggcaa caacgttgcg caaactatta actggcgaac
     6841 tacttactct agcttcccgg caacaattaa tagactggat ggaggcggat aaagttgcag
     6901 gaccacttct gcgctcggcc cttccggctg gctggtttat tgctgataaa tctggagccg
     6961 gtgagcgtgg gtctcgcggt atcattgcag cactggggcc agatggtaag ccctcccgta
     7021 tcgtagttat ctacacgacg gggagtcagg caactatgga tgaacgaaat agacagatcg
     7081 ctgagatagg tgcctcactg attaagcatt ggtaactgtc agaccaagtt tactcatata
     7141 tactttagat tgatttaaaa cttcattttt aatttaaaag gatctaggtg aagatccttt
     7201 ttgataatct catgaccaaa atcccttaac gtgagttttc gttccactga gcgtcagacc
     7261 ccgtagaaaa gatcaaagga tcttcttgag atcctttttt tctgcgcgta atctgctgct
     7321 tgcaaacaaa aaaaccaccg ctaccagcgg tggtttgttt gccggatcaa gagctaccaa
     7381 ctctttttcc gaaggtaact ggcttcagca gagcgcagat accaaatact gttcttctag
     7441 tgtagccgta gttaggccac cacttcaaga actctgtagc accgcctaca tacctcgctc
     7501 tgctaatcct gttaccagtg gctgctgcca gtggcgataa gtcgtgtctt accgggttgg
     7561 actcaagacg atagttaccg gataaggcgc agcggtcggg ctgaacgggg ggttcgtgca
     7621 cacagcccag cttggagcga acgacctaca ccgaactgag atacctacag cgtgagctat
     7681 gagaaagcgc cacgcttccc gaagggagaa aggcggacag gtatccggta agcggcaggg
     7741 tcggaacagg agagcgcacg agggagcttc cagggggaaa cgcctggtat ctttatagtc
     7801 ctgtcgggtt tcgccacctc tgacttgagc gtcgattttt gtgatgctcg tcaggggggc
     7861 ggagcctatg gaaaaacgcc agcaacgcgg cctttttacg gttcctggcc ttttgctggc
     7921 cttttgctca catgt
//
