>Addgene plasmid #50454 | pAAV-hSyn-DIO-HA-hM3D(Gq)-IRES-mCitrine | depositor full sequence | sequence record 75399 | pAAV-hSyn-DIO-HA-hM3D(Gq)-IRES-mCitrine sequence 7937 bps
CCTGCAGGCAGCTGCGCGCTCGCTCGCTCACTGAGGCCGCCCGGGCAAAGCCCGGGCGTCGGGCGACCTT
TGGTCGCCCGGCCTCAGTGAGCGAGCGAGCGCGCAGAGAGGGAGTGGCCAACTCCATCACTAGGGGTTCC
TGCGGCCGCACGCGTGTGTCTAGACTGCAGAGGGCCCTGCGTATGAGTGCAAGTGGGTTTTAGGACCAGG
ATGAGGCGGGGTGGGGGTGCCTACCTGACGACCGACCCCGACCCACTGGACAAGCACCCAACCCCCATTC
CCCAAATTGCGCATCCCCTATCAGAGAGGGGGAGGGGAAACAGGATGCGGCGAGGCGCGTGCGCACTGCC
AGCTTCAGCACCGCGGACAGTGCCTTCGCCCCCGCCTGGCGGCGCGCGCCACCGCCGCCTCAGCACTGAA
GGCGCGCTGACGTCACTCGCCGGTCCCCCGCAAACTCCCCTTCCCGGCCACCTTGGTCGCGTCCGCGCCG
CCGCCGGCCCAGCCGGACCGCACCACGCGAGGCGCGAGATAGGGGGGCACGGGCGCGACCATCTGCGCTG
CGGCGCCGGCGACTCAGCGCTGCCTCAGTCTGCGGTGGGCAGCGGAGGAGTCGTGTCGTGCCTGAGAGCG
CAGTCGAGAAGGTACCGGATCCTCTAGAGTCGACTCCGGAATAACTTCGTATAGGATACTTTATACGAAG
TTATGCAGAATGGTAGCTGGATTGTAGCTGCTATTAGCAATATGAAACCTCTTAATAACTTCGTATAGCA
TACATTATACGAAGTTATGGCGCGCCTCACTTGTACAGCTCGTCCATGCCGAGAGTGATCCCGGCGGCGG
TCACGAACTCCAGCAGGACCATGTGATCGCGCTTCTCGTTGGGGTCTTTGCTCAGTTTGGACTGGTAGCT
CAGGTAGTGGTTGTCGGGCAGCAGCACGGGGCCGTCGCCGATGGGGGTGTTCTGCTGGTAGTGGTCGGCG
AGCTGCACGCTGCCGTCCTCGATGTTGTGGCGGATCTTGAAGTTCACCTTGATGCCGTTCTTCTGCTTGT
CGGCCATGATATAGACGTTGTGGCTGTTGTAGTTGTACTCCAGCTTGTGCCCCAGGATGTTGCCGTCCTC
CTTGAAGTCGATGCCCTTCAGCTCGATGCGGTTCACCAGGGTGTCGCCCTCGAACTTCACCTCGGCGCGG
GTCTTGTAGTTGCCGTCGTCCTTGAAGAAGATGGTGCGCTCCTGGACGTAGCCTTCGGGCATGGCGGACT
TGAAGAAGTCGTGCTGCTTCATGTGGTCGGGGTAGCGGGCGAAGCACATCAGGCCGTAGCCGAAGGTGGT
CACGAGGGTGGGCCAGGGCACGGGCAGCTTGCCGGTGGTGCAGATGAACTTCAGGGTCAGCTTGCCGTAG
GTGGCATCGCCCTCGCCCTCGCCGGACACGCTGAACTTGTGGCCGTTTACGTCGCCGTCCAGCTCGACCA
GGATGGGCACCACCCCGGTGAACAGCTCCTCGCCCTTGCTCACCATGGTGGCTTATCATCGTGTTTTTCA
AAGGAAAACCACGTCCCCGTGGTTCGGGGGGCCTAGACGTTTTTTTAACCTCGACTAAACACATGTAAAG
CATGTGCACCGAGGCCCCAGATCAGATCCCATACAATGGGGTACCTTCTGGGCATCCTTCAGCCCCTTGT
TGAATACGCTTGAGGAGAGCCATTTGACTCTTTCCACAACTATCCAACTCACAACGTGGCACTGGGGTTG
TGCCGCCTTTGCAGGTGTATCTTATACACGTGGCTTTTGGCCGCAGAGGCACCTGTCGCCAGGTGGGGGG
TTCCGCTGCCTGCAAAGGGTCGCTACAGACGTTGTTTGTCTTCAAGAAGCTTCCAGAGGAACTGCTTCCT
TCACGACATTCAACAGACCTTGCATTCCTTTGGCGAGAGGGGAAAGACCCCTAGGAATGCTCGTCAAGAA
GACAGGGCCAGGTTTCCGGGCCCTCACATTGCCAAAAGACGGCAATATGGTGGAAAATAACATATAGACA
AACGCACACCGGCCTTATTCCAAGCGGCTTCGGCCAGTAACGTTAGGGGGGGGGGAGGGAGAGGGGCGAT
ATCGCGGCCGCCTACAAGGCCTGCTCGGGTGCGCGCTTGTGAAAAATGACCGACTGTCTCTGCTGGTACT
GCTGCTTGCGCCTCTTTTTTTTGTCACACTGGCACAGCAGCAGCATCTTGAAAGTGGTTCTGAATGTTTT
GTTGCACAGAGCATAGCACACGGGGTTCACGGTGCTGTTGATGTAGCACAGCCAGTAGCCCAGATTCCAA
AAGGTTTTGGGTATGCAGCTGTCACAAAAGGTGTTCACCAGAACCATGATGTTGTATGGGGTCCAAGTGA
TGATGAAGGCAAGCAAGATCGCACTGAGGGTCTGGGCCGCTTTCTTCTCCTTGACCAGGGACATCCTTTT
CCGCTTAGTGATCTGACTTCTGGTCTTCAGAGCAAACCTCTTGGCCAGAGTGGCTTCCTTGAAGGACAGA
GGTAGAGTGGCCGTGCTCTTACCCACTGAGGAGTTGACGTCAGAAGTCTTAGCTGTGTCCACGGCTGACT
CTAGCTGGATGGGAAGCTTGGAGAAGCTTTTTGGAAAACTGCCTCCATCGTCCACGCTCTTCTGGGCCTG
CAGCTTGTCGGCTTTCCTCTCCAAGTCCACCATCCCCAGCTCCTCCTCAGGCACCTGCAGGTTGTCCGAT
GAGGGTAACTTGGTGGAGTTGAGGATGGTGCTGTGACCCGGAAGCTTGAGCACGATGGAGTAGATGGCTC
TCGTCTCGGAGCCAATGTCCTCCTCGTCGGAGGAGGCGGAGTTCTCCAGGGAGGCAGCAGCATCATTGTT
GTTCCAACTGTCACTGCTGCTGTGGTCTTGGTCCATCTGCTCGGAGCTGGGTTTCCAGCTCTTGGTTGTG
AACCAGAAGTGGCAGCGGCCATACTTCCTCCTGTTGGAGCGTTTCATGCTTTGCTGTTGAAGTTCGTAAC
TGCTGCAGCTTCGAGAACTGCCCGTGGGGTGGACAAAGTTTTCTGTCTCTGCCTCTGTCCCAGAGGCTTG
CAGGCCAGCAAGCTCTTTGGTACGCTTTTCAGTTTCCTTATAGATCCTCCAGTATAAAATAGTCATAATG
GTGACAGGCATATAAAAACCAGCGATGGCTGTGCCAAAAGTAATGGTGGGCTCACTGAGGAACTGAATGA
AGCACTCTCCCGGAGGCACAGTTCTCTTTCCAACAAAGTATTGCCAGAACAAGATGGCAGGAGCCCAAAG
GACAAAGGAGATGACCCAAGCCAGACCGATCATCACACCGGCTCTCTTTGTTGTTCGTTTGGCTCGGTAC
GTGAGCGGCCTCGTGATGGAAAAGTATCTGTCAAAGCTGATGACCAGAAGATTCATAACAGAGGCATTGC
TGGCTACGCAGTCAATGGCAAGCCAGAGGTCACAGGCCAAGTTCCCTAAGGCCCATCGATTCATGATGAT
GTAGGTCGTAAACAGATTCATTGAAATGACCCCGATAATCAGATCGGCACAGGCCAGGCTTAAGAGGAAG
TAGTTGTTGACCGTCTTCAGCTGCTTGTTGACCTTAAATGACACAATTACCAGGATGTTGCCGATGATGG
TCACCAAGGCCAGGATGCCCGTTAAGAAAGCGATGAAGACCACTTGCCAGACGGTATGACCTCCCAGAGG
GTCATCGGTGGTACCGTCTGGAGAGGAGAAATTGCCAGCTGCTCGAGAAACATTGTAGCTGCCGAAATGA
GTGACGGTTCCCGGGGGCAGCCCTGCATCGGAGGGGCTGTGTATCCAGGAGGAGCTGATGTTTGGAAACA
AAGGCGAGGTTGTACTGTTATTGTGCAAGGTAGCGTAATCTGGAACATCGTATGGGTACATGGTGGCTAG
CATAACTTCGTATAAAGTATCCTATACGAAGTTATTTGCCTTAACCCAGAAATTATCACTGTTATTCTTT
AGAATGGTGCAAAGAATAACTTCGTATAATGTATGCTATACGAAGTTATGAATTCGATATCAAGCTTATC
GATAATCAACCTCTGGATTACAAAATTTGTGAAAGATTGACTGGTATTCTTAACTATGTTGCTCCTTTTA
CGCTATGTGGATACGCTGCTTTAATGCCTTTGTATCATGCTATTGCTTCCCGTATGGCTTTCATTTTCTC
CTCCTTGTATAAATCCTGGTTGCTGTCTCTTTATGAGGAGTTGTGGCCCGTTGTCAGGCAACGTGGCGTG
GTGTGCACTGTGTTTGCTGACGCAACCCCCACTGGTTGGGGCATTGCCACCACCTGTCAGCTCCTTTCCG
GGACTTTCGCTTTCCCCCTCCCTATTGCCACGGCGGAACTCATCGCCGCCTGCCTTGCCCGCTGCTGGAC
AGGGGCTCGGCTGTTGGGCACTGACAATTCCGTGGTGTTGTCGGGGAAATCATCGTCCTTTCCTTGGCTG
CTCGCCTATGTTGCCACCTGGATTCTGCGCGGGACGTCCTTCTGCTACGTCCCTTCGGCCCTCAATCCAG
CGGACCTTCCTTCCCGCGGCCTGCTGCCGGCTCTGCGGCCTCTTCCGCGTCTTCGCCTTCGCCCTCAGAC
GAGTCGGATCTCCCTTTGGGCCGCCTCCCCGCATCGATACCGAGCGCTGCTCGAGAGATCTACGGGTGGC
ATCCCTGTGACCCCTCCCCAGTGCCTCTCCTGGCCCTGGAAGTTGCCACTCCAGTGCCCACCAGCCTTGT
CCTAATAAAATTAAGTTGCATCATTTTGTCTGACTAGGTGTCCTTCTATAATATTATGGGGTGGAGGGGG
GTGGTATGGAGCAAGGGGCAAGTTGGGAAGACAACCTGTAGGGCCTGCGGGGTCTATTGGGAACCAAGCT
GGAGTGCAGTGGCACAATCTTGGCTCACTGCAATCTCCGCCTCCTGGGTTCAAGCGATTCTCCTGCCTCA
GCCTCCCGAGTTGTTGGGATTCCAGGCATGCATGACCAGGCTCAGCTAATTTTTGTTTTTTTGGTAGAGA
CGGGGTTTCACCATATTGGCCAGGCTGGTCTCCAACTCCTAATCTCAGGTGATCTACCCACCTTGGCCTC
CCAAATTGCTGGGATTACAGGCGTGAACCACTGCTCCCTTCCCTGTCCTTCTGATTTTGTAGGTAACCAC
GTGCGGACCGAGCGGCCGCAGGAACCCCTAGTGATGGAGTTGGCCACTCCCTCTCTGCGCGCTCGCTCGC
TCACTGAGGCCGGGCGACCAAAGGTCGCCCGACGCCCGGGCTTTGCCCGGGCGGCCTCAGTGAGCGAGCG
AGCGCGCAGCTGCCTGCAGGGGCGCCTGATGCGGTATTTTCTCCTTACGCATCTGTGCGGTATTTCACAC
CGCATA
[142 nt withheld, positions 5397-5538]
C
[141 nt withheld, positions 5540-5680]
CCTTTGACGTTGGAGTCCACGTTCTTTAATAGTGGACTCTTGTTCCAAACTGGAACAACACTCAACCCTA
TCTCGGGCTATTCTTTTGATTTATAAGGGATTTTGCCGATTTCGGCCTATTGGTTAAAAAATGAGCTGAT
TTAACAAAAATTTAACGCGAATTTTAACAAAATATTAACGTTTACAATTTTATGGTGCACTCTCAGTACA
ATCTGCTCTGATGCCGCATAGTTAAGCCAGCCCCGACACCCGCCAACACCCGCTGACGCGCCCTGACGGG
CTTGTCTGCTCCCGGCATCCGCTTACAGACAAGCTGTGACCGTCTCCGGGAGCTGCATGTGTCAGAGGTT
TTCACCGTCATCACCGAAACGCGCGAGACGAAAGGGCCTCGTGATACGCCTATTTTTATAGGTTAATGTC
ATGATAATAATGGTTTCTTAGACGTCAGGTGGCACTTTTCGGGGAAATGTGCGCGGAACCCCTATTTGTT
TATTTTTCTAAATACATTCAAATATGTATCCGCTCATGAGACAATAACCCTGATAAATGCTTCAATAATA
TTGAAAAAGGAAGAGTATGAGTATTCAACATTTCCGTGTCGCCCTTATTCCCTTTTTTGCGGCATTTTGC
CTTCCTGTTTTTGCTCACCCAGAAACGCTGGTGAAAGTAAAAGATGCTGAAGATCAGTTGGGTGCACGAG
TGGGTTACATCGAACTGGATCTCAACAGCGGTAAGATCCTTGAGAGTTTTCGCCCCGAAGAACGTTTTCC
AATGATGAGCACTTTTAAAGTTCTGCTATGTGGCGCGGTATTATCCCGTATTGACGCCGGGCAAGAGCAA
CTCGGTCGCCGCATACACTATTCTCAGAATGACTTGGTTGAGTACTCACCAGTCACAGAAAAGCATCTTA
CGGATGGCATGACAGTAAGAGAATTATGCAGTGCTGCCATAACCATGAGTGATAACACTGCGGCCAACTT
ACTTCTGACAACGATCGGAGGACCGAAGGAGCTAACCGCTTTTTTGCACAACATGGGGGATCATGTAACT
CGCCTTGATCGTTGGGAACCGGAGCTGAATGAAGCCATACCAAACGACGAGCGTGACACCACGATGCCTG
TAGCAATGGCAACAACGTTGCGCAAACTATTAACTGGCGAACTACTTACTCTAGCTTCCCGGCAACAATT
AATAGACTGGATGGAGGCGGATAAAGTTGCAGGACCACTTCTGCGCTCGGCCCTTCCGGCTGGCTGGTTT
ATTGCTGATAAATCTGGAGCCGGTGAGCGTGGGTCTCGCGGTATCATTGCAGCACTGGGGCCAGATGGTA
AGCCCTCCCGTATCGTAGTTATCTACACGACGGGGAGTCAGGCAACTATGGATGAACGAAATAGACAGAT
CGCTGAGATAGGTGCCTCACTGATTAAGCATTGGTAACTGTCAGACCAAGTTTACTCATATATACTTTAG
ATTGATTTAAAACTTCATTTTTAATTTAAAAGGATCTAGGTGAAGATCCTTTTTGATAATCTCATGACCA
AAATCCCTTAACGTGAGTTTTCGTTCCACTGAGCGTCAGACCCCGTAGAAAAGATCAAAGGATCTTCTTG
AGATCCTTTTTTTCTGCGCGTAATCTGCTGCTTGCAAACAAAAAAACCACCGCTACCAGCGGTGGTTTGT
TTGCCGGATCAAGAGCTACCAACTCTTTTTCCGAAGGTAACTGGCTTCAGCAGAGCGCAGATACCAAATA
CTGTCCTTCTAGTGTAGCCGTAGTTAGGCCACCACTTCAAGAACTCTGTAGCACCGCCTACATACCTCGC
TCTGCTAATCCTGTTACCAGTGGCTGCTGCCAGTGGCGATAAGTCGTGTCTTACCGGGTTGGACTCAAGA
CGATAGTTACCGGATAAGGCGCAGCGGTCGGGCTGAACGGGGGGTTCGTGCACACAGCCCAGCTTGGAGC
GAACGACCTACACCGAACTGAGATACCTACAGCGTGAGCTATGAGAAAGCGCCACGCTTCCCGAAGGGAG
AAAGGCGGACAGGTATCCGGTAAGCGGCAGGGTCGGAACAGGAGAGCGCACGAGGGAGCTTCCAGGGGGA
AACGCCTGGTATCTTTATAGTCCTGTCGGGTTTCGCCACCTCTGACTTGAGCGTCGATTTTTGTGATGCT
CGTCAGGGGGGCGGAGCCTATGGAAAAACGCCAGCAACGCGGCCTTTTTACGGTTCCTGGCCTTTTGCTG
GCCTTTTGCTCACATGT
Features (pLannotate 1.2.2; 24 found; start..end, strand, type, name):
      1..141     -  repeat_region  AAV2 ITR: inverted terminal repeat of adeno-associated virus serotype 2 inverted
    186..633     +  promoter       hSyn promoter: human synapsin I promoter; confers neuron-specific expression (Kügler et al., 2003)
    647..664     +  misc_feature   MCS (fragment): pUC18/19 multiple cloning site
    671..704     +  protein_bind   lox2272: Cre-mediated recombination occurs in the 8-bp core sequence (GGATACTT). lox2272 sites are compatible with each other, but incompatible with loxP or loxN sites (Lee and Saito, 1988). Cre recombinase
    705..754     -  intron         β-globin intron (fragment): internally truncated intron from human β-globin
    755..788     +  protein_bind   loxP: Cre-mediated recombination occurs in the 8-bp core sequence (GCATACAT). Cre recombinase
    800..1516    -  CDS            mCitrine: mCitrine is a basic (constitutively fluorescent) yellow fluorescent protein published in 2001, derived from Aequorea victoria.
   1523..1985    -  misc_feature   IRES: internal ribosome entry site (IRES) of the encephalomyocarditis virus (EMCV)
   2115..3881    -  CDS            CHRM3: ACM3_HUMAN - Experimental evidence at protein level: Swiss-Prot protein existence level 1. The muscarinic acetylcholine receptor mediates various cellular responses, including inhibition of adenylate cyclase, breakdown of phosphoinositides and modulation of potassium channels through the action of G proteins. Primary transducing effect is Pi turnover. From Homo sapiens (Human).
   3882..3908    -  CDS            3xHA (fragment): three tandem HA epitope tags
   3922..3955    -  protein_bind   lox2272: Cre-mediated recombination occurs in the 8-bp core sequence (GGATACTT). lox2272 sites are compatible with each other, but incompatible with loxP or loxN sites (Lee and Saito, 1988). Cre recombinase
   3956..4005    -  intron         β-globin intron (fragment): internally truncated intron from human β-globin
   4006..4039    -  protein_bind   loxP: Cre-mediated recombination occurs in the 8-bp core sequence (GCATACAT). Cre recombinase
   4040..4064    +  misc_feature   MCS (fragment): pBluescript multiple cloning site
   4064..4652    +  misc_feature   WPRE: woodchuck hepatitis virus posttranscriptional regulatory element
   4684..5160    +  polyA_signal   hGH poly(A) signal: human growth hormone polyadenylation signal
   5200..5340    +  repeat_region  AAV2 ITR: inverted terminal repeat of adeno-associated virus serotype 2 inverted
   5345..5396    -  misc_feature   bom (fragment): basis of mobility region from pBR322
   5415..5795    +  rep_origin     M13 ori (sequence partly withheld): M13 bacteriophage origin of replication; arrow indicates direction of (+) strand synthesis
   5871..5920    -  misc_feature   bom (fragment): basis of mobility region from pBR322
   6022..6057    -  CDS            rop (fragment): Rop protein, which maintains plasmids at low copy number; rop
   6152..6256    +  promoter       AmpR promoter: bla
   6257..7117    +  CDS            AmpR: β-lactamase; bla; confers resistance to ampicillin, carbenicillin, and related antibiotics
   7288..7876    +  rep_origin     ori: high-copy-number ColE1/pMB1/pBR322/pUC origin of replication
