[The description below was written by a language model from this plasmid's Addgene catalogue record, the feature table of its GenBank file and pLannotate feature annotations shown in this document.]
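Description:
pAAV-hSyn-DIO-HA-hM3D(Gq)-IRES-mCitrine is an adeno-associated virus transfer plasmid of about 7.9 kb, built on a pAAV backbone, for Cre-dependent, neuron-restricted expression of an excitatory chemogenetic receptor. It is propagated in E. coli under ampicillin selection (AmpR/bla) from a ColE1/pUC-type origin, and it also carries an f1/M13 phage origin. The catalogue lists it as low copy although the origin is annotated as a high-copy type. The recommended recombination-deficient host strain is a common choice for keeping ITR repeats stable. Two AAV2 inverted terminal repeats flank the expression cassette and define the segment that is packaged into AAV particles when replication and capsid functions are supplied in trans.

Between the ITRs, the human synapsin I promoter drives a DIO (double-floxed inverted orientation) cassette, followed by a WPRE to enhance transcript stability and expression and a human growth hormone polyadenylation signal. The payload sits in the antisense orientation between pairs of incompatible lox2272 and loxP sites arranged head to head. Cre recombinase inverts the cassette and then excises one site of each pair, locking it in the sense orientation so that expression occurs only in Cre-positive neurons. The coding unit is an N-terminally HA-tagged hM3D(Gq), a DREADD derived from the human M3 muscarinic receptor (CHRM3). The specific DREADD mutations are not given in the record. An EMCV IRES then allows separate translation of mCitrine, a yellow fluorescent protein, from the same transcript. This lets transduced cells be identified by fluorescence without fusing the reporter to the receptor, while the HA epitope allows direct detection of the receptor. The construct is suited to cell-type-specific chemogenetic activation of Gq signalling in neurons of Cre driver animals.
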