Addgene plasmid #50454: pAAV-hSyn-DIO-HA-hM3D(Gq)-IRES-mCitrine
Purpose: Double floxed Gq-coupled hM3D-IRES-mCitrine under the control of human synapsin promoter
Depositing lab: Bryan Roth.
Backbone
  Vector backbone: pAAV
  Backbone size w/o insert (bp): 4818
  Total vector size (bp): 7937
  Vector type: AAV
Growth in bacteria
  Bacterial resistance: Ampicillin, 100 μg/mL
  Growth temperature: 37°C
  Growth strain: Stbl3
  Copy number: Low Copy
Gene/Insert
  Gene/Insert name: hM3D(Gq)-IRES-mCitrine
  Species: H. sapiens (human)
  Insert size (bp): 3119
  Mutation: See supplemental documents for DREADD mutations
  Entrez Gene: CHRM3 (a.k.a. EGBRS, HM3, PBS, m3AChR)
  Promoter: human Synapsin 1
  Tag / fusion protein: HA (N terminal on insert)
  Cloning method: Restriction Enzyme; 5′ cloning site Asc I (not destroyed); 3′ cloning site Nhe I (not destroyed)
  Sequencing primers: 5′ TCGTGTCGTGCCTGAGAGCG; 3′ GCATTAAAGCAGCGTATCCACATAGC
Terms and licenses: Academic/Nonprofit Terms; Industry Terms: Not Available to Industry
Depositor comments: These plasmids were generated as part of the Illuminating the Druggable Genome (IDG) program sponsored by the NIH Common Fund. The goal of this program is to identify, gather, and distribute information and resources for proteins that currently are not well-studied yet belong to commonly drug-targeted protein families: protein kinases, non-olfactory G-protein coupled receptors (GPCRs), and ion channels. The IDG program is designed to develop fundamental research tools for understudied proteins, elucidate their function, and disseminate the IDG-related resources and data to the greater scientific community.
How to cite: pAAV-hSyn-DIO-HA-hM3D(Gq)-IRES-mCitrine was a gift from Bryan Roth (Addgene plasmid # 50454 ; http://n2t.net/addgene:50454 ; RRID:Addgene_50454) For viral preps, please replace (Addgene plasmid # 50454) in the above sentence with: (Addgene viral prep # 50454-AAV8)
