>Addgene plasmid #50454 | pAAV-hSyn-DIO-HA-hM3D(Gq)-IRES-mCitrine | addgene partial sequence | sequence record 77681 | WPRE-R 5'-CATAGCGTAAAAGGAGCAACA-3'
AATTTTGTAATCCAGAGGTTGATTATCGATAAGCTTGATATCGAATTCATAACTTCGTATAGCATACATT
ATACGAAGTTATTCTTTGCACCATTCTAAAGAATAACAGTGATAATTTCTGGGTTAAGGCAAATAACTTC
GTATAGGATACTTTATACGAAGTTATGCTAGCCACCATGTACCCATACGATGTTCCAGATTACGCTACCT
TGCACAATAACAGTACAACCTCGCCTTTGTTTCCAAACATCAGCTCCTCCTGGATACACAGCCCCTCCGA
TGCAGGGCTGCCCCCGGGAACCGTCACTCATTTCGGCAGCTACAATGTTTCTCGAGCAGCTGGCAATTTC
TCCTCTCCAGACGGTACCACCGATGACCCTCTGGGAGGTCATACCGTCTGGCAAGTGGTCTTCATCGCTT
TCTTAACGGGCATCCTGGCCTTGGTGACCATCATCGGCAACATCCTGGTAATTGTGTCATTTAAGGTCAA
CAAGCAGCTGAAGACGGTCAACAACTACTTCCTCTTAAGCCTGGCCTGTGCCGATCTGATTATCGGGGTC
ATTTCAATGAATCTGTTTACGACCTACATCATCATGAATCGATGGGCCTTAGGGAACTTGGCCTGTGACC
TCTGGCTTGCCATTGACTGCGTAGCCAGCAATGCCTCTGTTATGAATCTTCTGGTCATCAGCTTTGACAG
ATACTTTTCCATCACGAGGCCGCTCACGTACCGAGCCAAACGAACAACAAAGAGAGCCGGTGTGATGATC
GGTCTGGCTTGGGTCATCTCCTTTGTCCTTTGGGCTCCTGCCATCTTGTTCTGGCAATACTTTGTTGGAA
AGAGAACTGTGCCTCCGGGAGAGTGCTTCATTCAGTTCCTCAGTGAGCCCACCATTACTTTTGGCACAGC
CATC
