>Addgene plasmid #50454 | pAAV-hSyn-DIO-HA-hM3D(Gq)-IRES-mCitrine | addgene partial sequence | sequence record 77747 | hSyn1pro-F 5'-gcaagtgggttttaggacca-3'
CCTGACGACCGACCCCGACCCACTGGACAAGCACCCAACCCCCATTCCCCAAATTGCGCATCCCCTATCA
GAGAGGGGGAGGGGAAACAGGATGCGGCGAGGCGCGTGCGCACTGCCAGCTTCAGCACCGCGGACAGTGC
CTTCGCCCCCGCCTGGCGGCGCGCGCCACCGCCGCCTCAGCACTGAAGGCGCGCTGACGTCACTCGCCGG
TCCCCCGCAAACTCCCCTTCCCGGCCACCTTGGTCGCGTCCGCGCCGCCGCCGGCCCAGCCGGACCGCAC
CACGCGAGGCGCGAGATAGGGGGGCACGGGCGCGACCATCTGCGCTGCGGCGCCGGCGACTCAGCGCTGC
CTCAGTCTGCGGTGGGCAGCGGAGGAGTCGTGTCGTGCCTGAGAGCGCAGTCGAGAAGGTACCGGATCCT
CTAGAGTCGACTCCGGAATAACTTCGTATAGGATACTTTATACGAAGTTATGCAGAATGGTAGCTGGATT
GTAGCTGCTATTAGCAATATGAAACCTCTTAATAACTTCGTATAGCATACATTATACGAAGTTATGGCGC
GCCCTATCACTTGTACAGCTCGTCCATGCCGAGAGTGATCCCGGCGGCGGTCACGAACTCCAGCAGGACC
ATGTGATCGCGCTTCTCGTTGGGGTCTTTGCTCAGTTTGGACTGGTAGCTCAGGTAGTGGTTGTCGGGCA
GCAGCACGGGGCCGTCGCCGATGGGGGTGTTCTGCTGGTA
