>Addgene plasmid #50454 | pAAV-hSyn-DIO-HA-hM3D(Gq)-IRES-mCitrine | addgene partial sequence | sequence record 77748 | pCDH-rev 5'-GCATTCCTTTGGCGAGAG-3'
GGGCCAGGTTTCCGGGCCCTCACATTGCCAAAAGACGGCAATATGGTGGAAAATAACATATAGACAAACG
CACACCGGCCTTATTCCAAGCGGCTTCGGCCAGTAACGTTAGGGGGGGGGGAGGGAGAGGGGCGATATCG
CGGCCGCCTACAAGGCCTGCTCGGGTGCGCGCTTGTGAAAAATGACCGACTGTCTCTGCTGGTACTGCTG
CTTGCGCCTCTTTTTTTTGTCACACTGGCACAGCAGCAGCATCTTGAAAGTGGTTCTGAATGTTTTGTTG
CACAGAGCATAGCACACGGGGTTCACGGTGCTGTTGATGTAGCACAGCCAGTAGCCCAGATTCCAAAAGG
TTTTGGGTATGCAGCTGTCACAAAAGGTGTTCACCAGAACCATGATGTTGTATGGGGTCCAAGTGATGAT
GAAGGCAAGCAAGATCGCACTGAGGGTCTGGGCCGCTTTCTTCTCCTTGACCAGGGACATCCTTTTCCGC
TTAGTGATCTGACTTCTGGTCTTCAGAGCAAACCTCTTGGCCAGAGTGGCTTCCTTGAAGGACAGAGGTA
GAGTGGCCGTGCTCTTACCCACTGAGGAGTTGACGTCAGAAGTCTTAGCTGTGTCCACGGCTGACTCTAG
CTGGATGGGAAGCTTGGAGAAGCTTTTTGGAAAACTGCCTCCATCGTCCACGCTCTTCTGGGCCTGCAGC
TTGTCGGCTTTCCTCTCCAAGTCCACCATCCCCAGCTCCTCCTCAGGCACCTGCAGGTTGTCCGATGAGG
GTAACTTGGTGGAGTTGAGGATGGTGCTGTGACCCGGAAGCTTGAGCACGATGGAGTA
